Addgene plasmid #194003: OA-1093B
Purpose: pBac-U6-crCHIKV-array-UTR-3xp3-tdTomato
Depositing lab: Omar Akbari. Depositing organization: University of California, San Diego (UCSD). Publication: Engineered Antiviral Sensor Targets Infected Mosquitoes. Dalla Benetta E, Lopez-Denman AJ, Li HH, Masri RA, Brogan DJ, Bui M, Yang T, Li M, Dunn M, Klein MJ, Jackson S, Catalan K, Blasdell KR, Tng P, Antoshechkin I, Alphey LS, Paradkar PN, Akbari OS. CRISPR J. 2023 Dec;6(6):543-556. doi: 10.1089/crispr.2023.0056. PubMed 38108518.
Backbone
  Vector backbone: piggyBac
  Backbone size w/o insert (bp): 10197
  Total vector size (bp): 10491
  Vector type: Insect Expression
  Selectable markers: tdTomato
Growth in bacteria
  Bacterial resistance: Ampicillin, 100 μg/mL
  Growth temperature: 37°C
  Growth strain: DH5alpha
  Copy number: High Copy
Gene/Insert
  Gene/Insert name: 4 gRNAs targeting CHIKV
  Species: Aedes aegypti
  Insert size (bp): 300
Terms and licenses: Academic/Nonprofit Terms; Industry Terms: Not Available to Industry
How to cite: OA-1093B was a gift from Omar Akbari (Addgene plasmid # 194003 ; http://n2t.net/addgene:194003 ; RRID:Addgene_194003)
