[The description below was written by a language model from this plasmid's Addgene catalogue record and pLannotate feature annotations shown in this document.]
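Description:
OA-1093B is a piggyBac transposon donor plasmid for insect germline transformation, built to deliver a CRISPR RNA array against chikungunya virus (CHIKV) into the mosquito Aedes aegypti. It is propagated in E. coli on a high-copy ColE1/pUC-type origin with ampicillin selection through β-lactamase. The backbone also carries leftover pUC-derived lac elements (lac promoter and operator, lacZα and MCS fragments). The short baculovirus FP25 and LEF-9 fragments flagging either side of the cargo are typical of the genomic sequence that accompanies cloned piggyBac arms. The transposon terminal repeats themselves are not annotated in the feature table, and no transposase is listed, so integration presumably depends on a separately supplied piggyBac transposase.

The payload is described as four guide RNAs targeting CHIKV. The table shows five 36-base RfxCas13d direct repeats at regular spacing, leaving four roughly 30-base gaps consistent with four spacers in a pre-crRNA array that Cas13d processes into individual guides. According to the stated purpose, the array is driven by a U6 promoter and followed by a UTR element, but neither is annotated, and a large stretch upstream of the array has no called features. No Cas13d coding sequence is detected, so the RNA-targeting nuclease must come from another construct or transgenic line.

Transformants are identified with a tdTomato marker. The purpose line names a 3xP3 promoter, an eye-specific element; the annotated hsp70 minimal promoter fragment upstream of tdTomato fits this, and an SV40 polyadenylation signal terminates the transcript. The associated work concerns an engineered antiviral sensor targeting infected mosquitoes.
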