Features (pLannotate 1.2.2; 24 found; start..end, strand, type, name):
     95..683     -  rep_origin     ori: high-copy-number ColE1/pMB1/pBR322/pUC origin of replication
    854..1714    -  CDS            AmpR: β-lactamase; bla; confers resistance to ampicillin, carbenicillin, and related antibiotics
   1715..1819    -  promoter       AmpR promoter: bla
   1914..1949    +  CDS            rop (fragment): Rop protein, which maintains plasmids at low copy number; rop
   2051..2150    +  misc_feature   bom (fragment): basis of mobility region from pBR322
   2156..2310    -  CDS            lacZα (fragment): LacZα fragment of β-galactosidase; lacZ fragment
   2314..2781    -  CDS            LEF-9 (fragment): LEF9_NPVAC - Experimental evidence at protein level: Swiss-Prot protein existence level 1. Component of the viral DNA-dependent RNA polymerase which is composed of four equimolar subunits of LEF-4, LEF-8, LEF-9, and p47. Plays an essential role in late and very late gene expression. From Autographa californica nuclear polyhedrosis virus (AcMNPV).
   2808..3011    +  CDS            FP (fragment): FP25_NPVAC - Experimental evidence at protein level: Swiss-Prot protein existence level 1. From Autographa californica nuclear polyhedrosis virus (AcMNPV).
   6445..6480    +  misc_RNA       RfxCas13d DR36: 36-base direct repeat for an RfxCas13d pre-gRNA (Konermann et al., 2018)
   6511..6546    +  misc_RNA       RfxCas13d DR36: 36-base direct repeat for an RfxCas13d pre-gRNA (Konermann et al., 2018)
   6577..6612    +  misc_RNA       RfxCas13d DR36: 36-base direct repeat for an RfxCas13d pre-gRNA (Konermann et al., 2018)
   6643..6678    +  misc_RNA       RfxCas13d DR36: 36-base direct repeat for an RfxCas13d pre-gRNA (Konermann et al., 2018)
   6709..6744    +  misc_RNA       RfxCas13d DR36: 36-base direct repeat for an RfxCas13d pre-gRNA (Konermann et al., 2018)
   7475..7597    +  promoter       hsp70 promoter (fragment): Drosophila melanogaster hsp70Bb promoter
   7641..9068    +  CDS            tdTomato: tdTomato is a basic (constitutively fluorescent) orange fluorescent protein published in 2004, derived from Discosoma sp.. It is reported to be a somewhat slowly-maturing tandem dimer with low acid sensitivity.
   9087..9170    +  CDS            large T antigen (fragment): large T antigen from SV40 (simian virus 40)
   9193..9314    +  polyA_signal   SV40 poly(A) signal: SV40 polyadenylation signal
  10017..10157   +  CDS            FP (fragment): FP25_NPVAC - Experimental evidence at protein level: Swiss-Prot protein existence level 1. From Autographa californica nuclear polyhedrosis virus (AcMNPV).
  10150..10188   -  misc_feature   MCS (fragment): pUC18/19 multiple cloning site
  10221..10237   -  protein_bind   lac operator: The lac repressor binds to the lac operator to inhibit transcription in E. coli. This inhibition can be relieved by adding lactose or isopropyl-β-D-thiogalactopyranoside (IPTG). lac repressor encoded by lacI
  10245..10275   -  promoter       lac promoter: promoter for the E. coli lac operon
  10290..10311   -  protein_bind   CAP binding site: CAP binding activates transcription in the presence of cAMP. E. coli catabolite activator protein
  10324..10416   -  CDS            lacI (fragment): lac repressor; lacI; The lac repressor binds to the lac operator to inhibit transcription in E. coli. This inhibition can be relieved by adding lactose or isopropyl-β-D-thiogalactopyranoside (IPTG).
  10418..10504   -  rep_origin     RSF ori (fragment): Plasmids containing the RSF 1030 origin of replication can be propagated in E. coli cells that contain additional plasmids with compatible origins.
>Addgene plasmid #194003 | OA-1093B | addgene full sequence | sequence record 382120 | Addgene NGS Result
TATCCACAGAATCAGGGGATAACGCAGGAAAGAACATGTGAGCAAAAGGCCAGCAAAAGGCCAGGAACCG
TAAAAAGGCCGCGTTGCTGGCGTTTTTCCATAGGCTCCGCCCCCCTGACGAGCATCACAAAAATCGACGC
TCAAGTCAGAGGTGGCGAAACCCGACAGGACTATAAAGATACCAGGCGTTTCCCCCTGGAAGCTCCCTCG
TGCGCTCTCCTGTTCCGACCCTGCCGCTTACCGGATACCTGTCCGCCTTTCTCCCTTCGGGAAGCGTGGC
GCTTTCTCATAGCTCACGCTGTAGGTATCTCAGTTCGGTGTAGGTCGTTCGCTCCAAGCTGGGCTGTGTG
CACGAACCCCCCGTTCAGCCCGACCGCTGCGCCTTATCCGGTAACTATCGTCTTGAGTCCAACCCGGTAA
GACACGACTTATCGCCACTGGCAGCAGCCACTGGTAACAGGATTAGCAGAGCGAGGTATGTAGGCGGTGC
TACAGAGTTCTTGAAGTGGTGGCCTAACTACGGCTACACTAGAAGAACAGTATTTGGTATCTGCGCTCTG
CTGAAGCCAGTTACCTTCGGAAAAAGAGTTGGTAGCTCTTGATCCGGCAAACAAACCACCGCTGGTAGCG
GTGGTTTTTTTGTTTGCAAGCAGCAGATTACGCGCAGAAAAAAAGGATCTCAAGAAGATCCTTTGATCTT
TTCTACGGGGTCTGACGCTCAGTGGAACGAAAACTCACGTTAAGGGATTTTGGTCATGAGATTATCAAAA
AGGATCTTCACCTAGATCCTTTTAAATTAAAAATGAAGTTTTAAATCAATCTAAAGTATATATGAGTAAA
CTTGGTCTGACAGTTACCAATGCTTAATCAGTGAGGCACCTATCTCAGCGATCTGTCTATTTCGTTCATC
CATAGTTGCCTGACTCCCCGTCGTGTAGATAACTACGATACGGGAGGGCTTACCATCTGGCCCCAGTGCT
GCAATGATACCGCGAGACCCACGCTCACCGGCTCCAGATTTATCAGCAATAAACCAGCCAGCCGGAAGGG
CCGAGCGCAGAAGTGGTCCTGCAACTTTATCCGCCTCCATCCAGTCTATTAATTGTTGCCGGGAAGCTAG
AGTAAGTAGTTCGCCAGTTAATAGTTTGCGCAACGTTGTTGCCATTGCTACAGGCATCGTGGTGTCACGC
TCGTCGTTTGGTATGGCTTCATTCAGCTCCGGTTCCCAACGATCAAGGCGAGTTACATGATCCCCCATGT
TGTGCAAAAAAGCGGTTAGCTCCTTCGGTCCTCCGATCGTTGTCAGAAGTAAGTTGGCCGCAGTGTTATC
ACTCATGGTTATGGCAGCACTGCATAATTCTCTTACTGTCATGCCATCCGTAAGATGCTTTTCTGTGACT
GGTGAGTACTCAACCAAGTCATTCTGAGAATAGTGTATGCGGCGACCGAGTTGCTCTTGCCCGGCGTCAA
TACGGGATAATACCGCGCCACATAGCAGAACTTTAAAAGTGCTCATCATTGGAAAACGTTCTTCGGGGCG
AAAACTCTCAAGGATCTTACCGCTGTTGAGATCCAGTTCGATGTAACCCACTCGTGCACCCAACTGATCT
TCAGCATCTTTTACTTTCACCAGCGTTTCTGGGTGAGCAAAAACAGGAAGGCAAAATGCCGCAAAAAAGG
GAATAAGGGCGACACGGAAATGTTGAATACTCATACTCTTCCTTTTTCAATATTATTGAAGCATTTATCA
GGGTTATTGTCTCATGAGCGGATACATATTTGAATGTATTTAGAAAAATAAACAAATAGGGGTTCCGCGC
ACATTTCCCCGAAAAGTGCCACCTGACGTCTAAGAAACCATTATTATCATGACATTAACCTATAAAAATA
GGCGTATCACGAGGCCCTTTCGTCTCGCGCGTTTCGGTGATGACGGTGAAAACCTCTGACACATGCAGCT
CCCGGAGACGGTCACAGCTTGTCTGTAAGCGGATGCCGGGAGCAGACAAGCCCGTCAGGGCGCGTCAGCG
GGTGTTGGCGGGTGTCGGGGCTGGCTTAACTATGCGGCATCAGAGCAGATTGTACTGAGAGTGCACCATA
TGCGGTGTGAAATACCGCACAGATGCGTAAGGAGAAAATACCGCATCAGGCGCCATTCGCCATTCAGGCT
GCGCAACTGTTGGGAAGGGCGATCGGTGCGGGCCTCTTCGCTATTACGCCAGCTGGCGAAAGGGGGATGT
GCTGCAAGGCGATTAAGTTGGGTAACGCCAGGGTTTTCCCAGTCACGACGTTGTAAAACGACGGCCAGTG
CCAAGCTTTGTTTAAAAATATAACAAAATTGTGATCCCACAAAATGAAGTGGGGCAAAATCAAATAATTA
ATAGTGTCCGTAAACTTGTTGGTCTTCAACTTTTTGAGGAACACGTTGGACGGCAAATCCGTGACTATAA
CACAAGTTGATTTAATAATTTTAGCCAACACGTCGGGCTGCGTGTTTTTTGCCGACGCGTCTGTGTACAC
GTTGATTAACTGGTCGATTAAACTGTTGAAATAATTTAATTTTTGGTTCTTCTTTAAATCTGTGATGAAA
TTTTTTAAAATAACTTTAAATTCTTCATTGGTAAAAAATGCCACGTTTTGCAACTTGTGAGGGTCTAATA
TGAGGTCAAACTCAGTAGGAGTTTTATCCAAAAAAGAAAACATGATTACGTCTGTACACGAACGCGTATT
AACGCAGAGTGCAAAGTATAAGAGGGTTAAAAAATATATTTTACGCACCATATACGCATCGGGTTGATAT
CGTTAATATGGATCAATTTGAACAGTTGATTAACGTGTCTCTGCTCAAGTCTTTGATCAAAACGCAAATC
GACGAAAATGTGTCGGACAATATCAAGTCGATGAGCGAAAAACTAAAAAGGCTAGAATACGACAATCTCA
CAGACAGCGTTGAGATATACGGTATTCACGACAGCAGGCTGAATAATAAAAAAATTAGAAACTATTATTT
AACCCTAGAAAGATAATCATATTGTGACGTACGTTAAAGATAATCATGCGTAAAATTGACGCATGTGTTT
TATCGGTCTGTATATCGAGGTTTATTTATTAATTTGAATAGATATTAAGTTTTATTATATTTACACTTAC
ATACTAATAATAAATTCAACAAACAATTTATTTATGTTTATTTATTTATTAAAAAAAACAAAAACTCAAA
ATTTCTTCTATAAAGTAACAAAACTTTTAAACATTCTCTCTTTTACAAAAATAAACTTATTTTGTACTTT
AAAAACAGTCATGTTGTATTATAAAATAAGTAATTAGCTTAACTTATACATAATAGAAACAAATTATACT
TATTAGTCAGTCAGAAACAACTTTGGCACATATCAATATTATGCTCTCGACAAATAACTTTTTTGCATTT
TTTGCACGATGCATTTGCCTTTCGCCTTATTTTAGAGGGGCAGTAAGTACAGTAAGTACGTTTTTTCATT
ACTGGCTCTTCAGTACTGTCATCTGATGTACCAGGCACTTCATTTGGCAAAATATTAGAGATATTATCGC
GCAAATATCTCTTCAAAGTAGGAGCTTCTAAACGCTTACGCATAAACGATGACGTCAGGCTCATGTAAAG
GTTTCTCATAAATTTTTTGCGACTTTGAACCTTTTCTCCCTTGCTACTGACATTATGGCTGTATATAATA
AAAGAATTTATGCAGGCAATGTTTATCATTCCGTACAATAATGCCATAGGCCACCTATTCGTCTTCCTAC
TGCAGGTCATCACAGAACACATTTGGTCTAGCGTGTCCACTCCGCCTTTAGTTTGATTATAATACATAAC
CATTTGCGGTTTACCGGTACTTTCGTTGATAGAAGCATCCTCATCACAAGATGATAATAAGTATACCATC
TTAGCTGGCTTCGGTTTATATGAGACGAGAGTAAGGGGTCCGTCAAAACAAAACATCGATGTTCCCACTG
GCCTGGAGCGACTGTTTTTCAGTACTTCCGGTATCTCGCGTTTGTTTGATCGCACGGTTCCCACAATGGT
TAATTCGAGCTCGCCCGGGCTCCTAGGAGATCTATATGTCTTGCCGAAGCACATTAACCCAAGCCATTTA
TATATCAAGTACAAGTTGATTTGATTCTAGTGATGGACTGACACGAATCTATGGCACTGTTGCAGAGCTT
ACAAACAGGTACCCGGAGTCGCTTCAATTATTCAATCATCCATTCAAAAACTTCCATCTCTTCCAATTAG
CCAATATTCAAATTGGAATCCAGCCAGCCGACGGAGGCAGATGGTCTACCTGGCAACTATAGAGTTTCCA
TGTTTCCAGACTTTCCCTCCCGGTAAACGGAGACAAAACGACAGACGTAAGTAGGTACATATGCATACCG
CACGGACAAATCAAATTTGTCTGGCAGCTCCAATTAGAGTCGTTAAAAATTTAACGATGCGCTAAATAAC
TTCAAGCTATTTGTCTCGCTGGATTGGCTTCGAGTGGTAAGATCCTATCAAATGCCGAAAACAAAAAACT
TTCTTCTTAATTGTTCGTTCTTCAACACCTCTCCATGGTGATAACGGATACGGTTTCATTGTCAGCATCC
ATCCTCCGAAAAATACATTACGCCTTGAAATATGCAATCGCAAACACGGATCTGTTTGGAACATTTATTT
TACTATGAAGAGATGCGATAGGTAATATTTATTTGAGCGTTTAAGATACTCATTGTTCTCTCAAAGAATG
TCATTGAAAGCCAACGAGGTCAAATCAAATATTATAATAAAAAGGTCAAAGAGGACTAACTTAAAGCTCT
CTTTATGGATAGGAAAAAATATTTTCGCCCATCGCTAGAACTTTTACCGTTTCCATTGAGTATATAACTA
AGATGAATGAGGCTAATTGATGTTTAAACAAGATGCTTCGGCAATTAATAATAAGGAATGGTAAAGCATT
CTTCAAATGTTACTATGTTCTCAAATTTTCAAGAATTAGGTATTCAAGAAATTCTTTCAGGCATATTCCA
TAATCTGCACAAGCAGCTACTTTAGAAATTATTGCCGGGCTTAAATTATATGTACAACATTTCCTGAGTA
TTTTCTGACAAAAATTCTCACAAGGGAAGGTCACGATGGAGTTACACGGGGTTTTTAACCGGACTATTTT
TGTTAGATTCTACATGTCGAAATATGAAAAACCCCAAAGCCTTTCGGGTGATGGACCAGTGGTGTAGCCA
GGAGGGGCTCTGAAAGGGGTAATTTTGTACGTATATTATATTATTAAGCTAATTGGAAATTTGACAAAAA
TATTTTTTTAGTATTTATTGTGATGGTAGAGAACAAAATTGACATTAATGTACGTTTGAAATGTATTTGC
CATGCCTTTGGCGTACTAACATGGAGTATGGACACCAAAACCGATTTCGCGATCGCTTAATTAATCATCA
CAAACGAAACTATTATAATCGTCTTCAGGGGAACGGTAGCATCATATCTGTCACCAGTCAGTCGGATTCC
TTTCTTTCGGCATAAATTATGCTCGGGTGACGAGACGAGTTGAAAATCCCGTAAATTAAAACATATACCA
CACTCGCCGTCCTAGACGACGACGACGACGACGATTCCCAAGGAATTGAACCCTTCATTTGCATTTCACT
ACCGCTCTGAGAGATGCAAAGCGCGCCAGACAGTCGATCGAATCTGCAGACCAGAGAGTCACATCAAGAA
TGTTGACATTCCACCAGAAGACTCTAATTATTCTTCGCTCGACTGGGAAAACTGTTAACAACTGCTCGAG
TGTGGTCGGAGCGGCTCACAGTGCGTTTTCCCGTAGACAAAAATCAAATTTCATGGTATTTTTCGGCGAT
AAACAGTAAGTTAAAGGGAACCCGAATTTAGTGCTATATAATTTAATTCCACTAGAGTTTGTATCCTTTG
ATAGATACGCGTATTTCGACCTCAACTGCAAGGCCGTCGTGTACTAGACTTGACTAATCCAGACTGGTCT
TTTAGTTATGACTTCTGTCCACATCTCCATACATTCAACGCACTGTGCGGCTGTGCTGTGCGACTCCGTC
GAGTCGACCAACATAGTTGAAACAAATTGAATATTTAATTGATCGTTATAGGAATGGTGTTAGATGAGTC
ATCCTTTACAGTAAGCACATACAGTATTATAATTGAAGATCGTCGGCAGATAGGTGTGTAGGGTAGAGTA
TCAGCAATAAGTTGGGACGTTTGACTTTTTGTAGGTAGACAAAAACTAAACTTTTTTTCGCTTCTCTATG
TGTGCCCCTGGGTAGCGTTCCGTTCCGATTGGGGTGCGAACGAATGAAATCGCCCATCGAGTTGATACGT
CCATCCATCGCTAGAACCGCGTTCGCTGTAGAAGACTATATAAGAGCAGAGGCAAGAGTAGTGAAATGCT
AGCGCAAGTAAACCCCTACCAACTGGTCGGGGTTTGAAACAGTCAGTTCTGCTTCTCGTTCTTCCTCTGC
CAAGTAAACCCCTACCAACTGGTCGGGGTTTGAAACGTTTCCTTTCGGTGGGTTCTGCAGCGTCTTCAAG
TAAACCCCTACCAACTGGTCGGGGTTTGAAACTCATATCTACTGTGAACCTATCCATTGGTACAAGTAAA
CCCCTACCAACTGGTCGGGGTTTGAAACCGAAGTTGGATCTGGAGCTTGCAAAGGTGGCAAGTAAACCCC
TACCAACTGGTCGGGGTTTGAAACTTTTTTTGCTAGCGGTGGTTGTTCATCGATTCCTAATATTGCAGTG
AAGCAGTTTGTTGTGCATGGCGAAGATAAGGTTAGGGCGAGGAATGCCTTGGAAATAAGCGGCACTGGGC
CGTATGAATAAAAAGCGTTGAACTTTACTACATGTAGCATCTACTCAAAAACAAAATCCACAAAGTTTAC
TACACTTTTGGTATGAATAAAAACCTTTTCGAACATGTAGTACCTACTACTTTAAGAAAATTCTATTCAA
AGTACAGAGTAATGCTGCATGTTAAGAAAATTCCATTCAGAGTGACTCTTGAAATCAATAAAATCATGCA
TATATGCCAAATTTGTCACTTATTCACGTGACAAATTATGTGAAAATATGAATATTACTACATTCCCGCT
ATGCATCGCGTAATCGATCATGAAATTTATGTTGGTTATGTAACTTTACAGTATTCCCTTTATGTGCATG
TGAATTTTATAATGATTTGACAACAAGGATTTTCCTTAGAATTTTCGAATTTTAGCTAGAAATCTGTATC
CTATGAATGAATCTTGAGATAACAGCAATTGTAACATTATAAAGTTCCTAACATTTTCAAGATTCCAGTA
TTGAGGCCTTTTGGGCCCGGCGCGCCAATTCGAGCTCGCCCGGGGATCTAATTCAATTAGAGACTAATTC
AATTAGAGCTAATTCAATTAGGATCCAAGCTTATCGATTTCGAACCCTCGACCGCCGGAGTATAAATAGA
GGCGCTTCGTCTACGGAGCGACAATTCAATTCAAACAAGCAAAGTGAACACGTCGCTAAGCGAAAGCTAA
GCAAATAAACAAGCGCAGCTGAACAAGCTAAACAATCGGGGTACCGCTAGAGTCGACGGTACGATCCACC
GGTCGCCACCATGGTGAGCAAGGGCGAGGAGGTCATCAAAGAGTTCATGCGCTTCAAGGTGCGCATGGAG
GGCTCCATGAACGGCCACGAGTTCGAGATCGAGGGCGAGGGCGAGGGCCGCCCCTACGAGGGCACCCAGA
CCGCCAAGCTGAAGGTGACCAAGGGCGGCCCCCTGCCCTTCGCCTGGGACATCCTGTCCCCCCAGTTCAT
GTACGGCTCCAAGGCGTACGTGAAGCACCCCGCCGACATCCCCGATTACAAGAAGCTGTCCTTCCCCGAG
GGCTTCAAGTGGGAGCGCGTGATGAACTTCGAGGACGGCGGTCTGGTGACCGTGACCCAGGACTCCTCCC
TGCAGGACGGCACGCTGATCTACAAGGTGAAGATGCGCGGCACCAACTTCCCCCCCGACGGCCCCGTAAT
GCAGAAGAAGACCATGGGCTGGGAGGCCTCCACCGAGCGCCTGTACCCCCGCGACGGCGTGCTGAAGGGC
GAGATCCACCAGGCCCTGAAGCTGAAGGACGGCGGCCACTACCTGGTGGAGTTCAAGACCATCTACATGG
CCAAGAAGCCCGTGCAACTGCCCGGCTACTACTACGTGGACACCAAGCTGGACATCACCTCCCACAACGA
GGACTACACCATCGTGGAACAGTACGAGCGCTCCGAGGGCCGCCACCACCTGTTCCTGGGGCATGGCACC
GGCAGCACCGGCAGCGGCAGCTCCGGCACCGCCTCCTCCGAGGACAACAACATGGCCGTTATCAAGGAAT
TTATGCGCTTCAAAGTTAGGATGGAGGGATCCATGAACGGACATGAGTTCGAGATCGAGGGAGAGGGCGA
GGGACGCCCGTATGAAGGCACACAAACAGCCAAACTCAAGGTCACCAAGGGCGGACCACTGCCCTTCGCC
TGGGATATCCTGAGTCCCCAGTTTATGTACGGCAGCAAGGCCTACGTTAAGCACCCCGCTGACATACCGG
ACTACAAAAAGCTGTCCTTTCCGGAAGGCTTCAAGTGGGAGCGCGTGATGAATTTCGAAGACGGAGGACT
GGTCACTGTGACCCAAGATAGCAGTTTGCAGGACGGTACACTGATCTATAAGGTTAAAATGCGCGGCACT
AACTTTCCGCCAGATGGCCCAGTGATGCAGAAGAAGACCATGGGTTGGGAGGCATCCACCGAACGTCTGT
ACCCTCGAGACGGAGTGCTCAAGGGCGAGATCCATCAGGCCCTCAAACTGAAAGATGGTGGTCACTACCT
GGTCGAATTTAAGACCATTTACATGGCCAAGAAGCCGGTTCAGCTGCCCGGATATTATTATGTGGATACG
AAACTGGATATAACTTCGCATAACGAAGACTACACCATTGTCGAGCAGTATGAGCGCAGCGAAGGCCGAC
ATCACCTGTTCCTCTACGGCATGGACGAGCTGTACAAGTAGGCGGCCGCGACTCTAGATCATAATCAGCC
ATACCACATTTGTAGAGGTTTTACTTGCTTTAAAAAACCTCCCACACCTCCCCCTGAACCTGAAACATAA
AATGAATGCAATTGTTGTTGTTAACTTGTTTATTGCAGCTTATAATGGTTACAAATAAAGCAATAGCATC
ACAAATTTCACAAATAAAGCATTTTTTTCACTGCATTCTAGTTGTGGTTTGTCCAAACTCATCAATGTAT
CTTAAAGCTTCTAGGCCGGCCGATCTCGGATCTGACAATGTTCAGTGCAGAGACTCGGCTACGCCTCGTG
GACTTTGAAGTTGACCAACAATGTTTATTCTTACCTCTAATAGTCCTCTGTGGCAAGGTCAAGATTCTGT
TAGAAGCCAATGAAGAACCTGGTTGTTCAATAACATTTTGTTCGTCTAATATTTCACTACCGCTTGACGT
TGGCTGCACTTCATGTACCTCATCTATAAACGCTTCTTCTGTATCGCTCTGGACGTCATCTTCACTTACG
TGATCTGATATTTCACTGTCAGAATCCTCACCAACAAGCTCGTCATCGCTTTGCAGAAGAGCAGAGAGGA
TATGCTCATCGTCTAAAGAACTACCCATTTTATTATATATTAGTCACGATATCTATAACAAGAAAATATA
TATATAATAAGTTATCACGTAAGTAGAACATGAAATAACAATATAATTATCGTATGAGTTAAATCTTAAA
AGTCACGTAAAAGATAATCATGCGTCATTTTGACTCACGCGGTCGTTATAGTTCAAAATCAGTGACACTT
ACCGCATTGACAAGCACGCCTCACGGGAGCTCCAAGCGGCGACTGAGATGTCCTAAATGCACAGCGACGG
ATTCGCGCTATTTAGAAAGAGAGAGCAATATTTCAAGAATGCATGCGTCAATTTTACGCAGACTATCTTT
CTAGGGTTAAAAAAGATTTGCGCTTTACTCGACCTAAACTTTAAACACGTCATAGAATCTTCGTTTGACA
AAAACCACATTGTGGCCAAGCTGTGTGACGCGACGCGCGCTAAAGAATGGCAAACCAAGTCGCGCGAGCG
TCGACTCTAGAGGATCCCCGGGTACCGAGCTCGAATTCGTAATCATGTCATAGCTGTTTCCTGTGTGAAA
TTGTTATCCGCTCACAATTCCACACAACATACGAGCCGGAAGCATAAAGTGTAAAGCCTGGGGTGCCTAA
TGAGTGAGCTAACTCACATTAATTGCGTTGCGCTCACTGCCCGCTTTCCAGTCGGGAAACCTGTCGTGCC
AGCTGCATTAATGAATCGGCCAACGCGCGGGGAGAGGCGGTTTGCGTATTGGGCGCTCTTCCGCTTCCTC
GCTCACTGACTCGCTGCGCTCGGTCGTTCGGCTGCGGCGAGCGGTATCAGCTCACTCAAAGGCGGTAATA
CGGT
